Addgene plasmid #45428: pBbA5k-EPL69
Depositing lab: Aindrila Mukhopadhyay. Depositing organization: Lawrence Berkeley National Laboratory. Publication: Engineering microbial biofuel tolerance and export using efflux pumps. Dunlop MJ, Dossani ZY, Szmidt HL, Chu HC, Lee TS, Keasling JD, Hadi MZ, Mukhopadhyay A. Mol Syst Biol. 2011 May 10;7:487. doi: 10.1038/msb.2011.21. PubMed 21556065.
Backbone
  Vector backbone: pBbA5k
  Vector type: Synthetic Biology
Growth in bacteria
  Bacterial resistance: Kanamycin, 50 μg/mL
  Growth temperature: 37°C
  Growth strain: DH1 with AcrAB knocked out
  Copy number: Low Copy
Gene/Insert
  Gene/Insert name: Gmet_2518
  Species: Synthetic
  Insert size (bp): 5642
  Promoter: LacUV5
  Tag / fusion protein: His (C terminal on insert)
  Cloning method: Ligation Independent Cloning
  Sequencing primers: 5′ CAA AAG ATC TTT TAA GAA GGA GAT ATA CAT ATG AAC GTA TCA AAA ATA TGC; 3′ CAG TGG TGA TGG TGA TGA TGG AGA CTT CCC TCC CCC AGC ACC C
Resource information
  A portion of this plasmid was derived from a plasmid made by: ATCC 53774D-5
Terms and licenses: Academic/Nonprofit Terms; Industry Terms: Not Available to Industry
Depositor comments: Please note that this plasmid may require a unique bacterial strain, so make sure to confirm that you can also obtain the appropriate growth strain. Please contact us or contact our distributors if you have any questions.
How to cite: pBbA5k-EPL69 was a gift from Aindrila Mukhopadhyay (Addgene plasmid # 45428 ; http://n2t.net/addgene:45428 ; RRID:Addgene_45428)
