[The description below was written by a language model from this plasmid's Addgene catalogue record and pLannotate feature annotations shown in this document.]
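Description:
pBbA5k-EPL69 is a bacterial expression plasmid of about 9.3 kb built on the pBbA5k backbone and catalogued as a synthetic biology vector for use in E. coli. It replicates from a p15A origin, which the record lists as low copy and which is compatible with ColE1-type plasmids. Selection is by kanamycin, through a neo (nptII) aminoglycoside phosphotransferase gene followed by a lambda t0 terminator. The short annotated fragments of an RSF origin, the Tn5 transposase and a tetracycline resistance gene appear to be non-functional remnants of backbone assembly rather than working parts.

The payload is an insert of roughly 5.6 kb named Gmet_2518, listed as synthetic in origin and carrying a C-terminal His tag. It was introduced by ligation-independent cloning. The feature table does not annotate the insert itself, but the unannotated stretch between the lac operator and the terminators matches its recorded size. Transcription is driven by the lacUV5 promoter with a downstream lac operator, and the plasmid carries its own lacI gene under the lacI promoter. Expression is therefore repressed until it is induced with IPTG or lactose. The rrnB T1 and T7Te terminators in tandem close the expression unit.

The associated publication concerns engineering microbial biofuel tolerance and export using efflux pumps, so this construct is evidently one member of an efflux pump expression collection. The record does not itself describe the function of the encoded product. The recommended host is a DH1 strain with the native AcrAB efflux system deleted, a background in which the contribution of a plasmid-borne pump can be assessed without interference from the host's own AcrAB pump.
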