Features (pLannotate 1.2.2; 13 found; start..end, strand, type, name):
   5693..5764    +  terminator     rrnB T1 terminator: transcription terminator T1 from the E. coli rrnB gene
   5780..5807    +  terminator     T7Te terminator: phage T7 early transcription terminator
   5826..5881    -  rep_origin     RSF ori (fragment): Plasmids containing the RSF 1030 origin of replication can be propagated in E. coli cells that contain additional plasmids with compatible origins.
   5969..6514    -  rep_origin     p15A ori: Plasmids containing the medium-copy-number p15A origin of replication can be propagated in E. coli cells that contain a second plasmid with the ColE1 origin.
   6628..6722    -  terminator     lambda t0 terminator: transcription terminator from phage lambda
   6756..7547    -  CDS            neo: KKA2_KLEPN - Also known as kan, nptII. Experimental evidence at protein level: Swiss-Prot protein existence level 1. Resistance to kanamycin, neomycin, paromomycin, ribostamycin, butirosin and gentamicin B. From Klebsiella pneumoniae.
   7579..7683    -  CDS            tnpA (fragment): TN5P_ECOLX - Also known as tnp. Experimental evidence at protein level: Swiss-Prot protein existence level 1. Mediates transposition of transposon Tn5 by a 'cut and paste' mechanism. First, the monomeric transposase binds the 19 bp inverted DNA repeats flanking the transposon. Then, dimerization of the DNA- bound transposase creates a synaptic DNA complex. After nicking of the first DNA strand, excision of the transposon proceeds through a series of intermediates. The transposase then mediates the insertion of the transposon at a new site by strand transfer. The activity of the wild- type tran
   7698..7719    -  protein_bind   CAP binding site: CAP binding activates transcription in the presence of cAMP. E. coli catabolite activator protein
   7732..8814    -  CDS            lacI: lac repressor; lacI; The lac repressor binds to the lac operator to inhibit transcription in E. coli. This inhibition can be relieved by adding lactose or isopropyl-β-D-thiogalactopyranoside (IPTG).
   8815..8892    -  promoter       lacI promoter: lacI
   8900..9179    -  CDS            TcR (fragment): tetracycline efflux protein; tet; confers resistance to tetracycline
   9203..9233    +  promoter       lac UV5 promoter: E. coli lac promoter with an "up" mutation
   9241..9257    +  protein_bind   lac operator: The lac repressor binds to the lac operator to inhibit transcription in E. coli. This inhibition can be relieved by adding lactose or isopropyl-β-D-thiogalactopyranoside (IPTG). lac repressor encoded by lacI
>Addgene plasmid #45428 | pBbA5k-EPL69 | depositor full sequence | sequence record 64027 | pBbA5k-EPL69 sequence 9297 bps
ATGAACGTATCAAAAATATGCATGCATGCCTTGCTTCTTTTCGCGGTTCCCCTTGCCGGTTGCAAGGGAG
ACGAAGCGAAGAAGTCCCCGGCGGTGAAACCGCCGGTGGCGGTGGAGGTCATTGCCGTTGCCCCCCGGGA
CCTGGTGGAAGGGGTCGAGGTGACCGGCAGCCTGGAACCGAAGTTCTATGCCGATGTGAAGACCCAGATT
CCGGGGCTCGTGAAGCAGGTCTATGTGACTGAATGGCTGCGGGTCCGCAAGGGGACCCCCCTTGCCCGAA
TCGACGTGGCCGAGGCGGAGGCAATGGTGAAGCGGGCTGAGGCGTCGGTGGAGTCGGCCCGGGCCGGCTT
GGCCCAGGCCCAGGTGGGGGCAAACCGGGCGGAGCGGGAGCTGACCCGGATTCTCAAACTGAAGGAATCG
GGGCTCGCGACTCAGCAGGGGGTAGACGACGCCCGCACCGAGTCGGCCGCGGCTCAGGCCAGGATAGAGG
CGGCCCAGGCCCAGATCCGGGTGGCCCAGGAAGAGGTGCGCCAGGCCCGGGCACGGCAGGCAAAGGGGCT
TGTGGTCTCTCCCCTCGATGGAGTAGTGGCCCTGCGGGATGTGAACGTGGGGGATCTGGCAAGCGACGCC
GCCGCCAGCAAGCCCATATTCCGGATAGTGGACAACCGTGTCCTTAACCTGACGGTCACCGTTCCCTCGG
CCGATTCGGCCCGGGTCAAGGTGGGACAGCCGCTGGAGTTCACCGTGGACGCCCTCCCCGGGAAAACCTT
CATGGGCAGGGTGATGTACATCAATCCGGAACTCTCCTCTGCCGACCGGTCGCTGCGGGTGATCGCCGAA
GTGAGAAATGACGGAGACCGCCTCAAGGGAGGGCTCTTCGCCAAGGGACGGATTATCACTGGCCAGCGGC
CCAAGGTGGTTCAGGTCCCCCGTGGGGCCTTGACCACGTGGGATACGGCGGCCCGGAAGGGGAACCTGTT
CATTGTCGCCGGCACCACCGCGAAGCTCAGGCAGGTGGAGACCGGAGCCGTCAGCGGCGATTCAGTGGAG
ATCGTGAAAGGGGTAGGGGCCGGCGAGCAGATCGTGGCCCGCGGAGGCTTCAACCTCAAGGACGGGGATA
CGGTTTCCGTTGCCGGTGGAAGGAAGTAGCGGATGATCCTCTCCGATCTTTCCATCAAGCGTCCCATCTT
TGCCGCAGTGATGATGCTGGTGCTTGTGACCCTCGGCATCTTCTCCTACCGGCGGCTCTCGGTGGAGATG
TATCCCAATGTGGAGTTTCCGGTCATCTCCATCGTCACCAAGTATCCCGGCGCCAGCCCCGAGACCGTGG
AACGGGAGGTCTCCAAGCGGATCGAGGAGGCGGTGAACCAGATTGCCGGGGTGAAGCACGTCTTCTCCTA
TTCTCGGGAGAGCGTCTCCACGGTGGTGGTCCAGTTCCGGCTGGAGGAGCGGATCAATGAGGTGTCCCAG
GAGGCCCGGGCCAAGATCAATTCCGTGCGGGGAGAGCTTCCCACCGGCATAGAAGACCCCGTTATCCAAA
AGATCGATTTCAACGCCCTGCCGGTAGTGTCCCTGGCGCTCCAGTCCGGAAGCCTCTCACAGCGGGAGCT
GACAACGCTCATGGACAAGCGGATCAGAAAGCGTTTCGAGGGTGTGGCCGGGGTCGGTAAGGTGGAGGTA
GTGGGAGGGGCCAAGCGCGAGGTGAGTGTCCACGTGGACCCGGTGCGGCTGGAGTCCCTGGGGCTCGGAG
TAAACGACGTGGTGGCGGGGCTTCAGAGTGAGAACGTGAACACTCCCCTTGGCCGCATCACCCGGGGAGG
AGTCGAGTATCCCCTCCGCATCGAGGGAAAGCCGGACCGCGTGGCCGACTACCGCGCCATGGTCATCGCC
CAGAAGGGGGGGCGCCCCGTAACCCTGGGGGAAGTGGCCACCGTCACCGACGGGGTGGAGGAGCGGCGGA
CCCTGGCCCTGGTGAACGGAGCGCCGGCCATCGGTATCGACATCTACAAGCAGTCGGGGGCCAACCAGGT
GGAGGTGGTGGATAACGTCAGGAAGACCATGGAGAAGGTGCGGCGGGAGCTTCCGCCGGGGGTCGAACTC
TCCCTGGTGCGCGATGGCTCCATCATGACCCGCCAATCTTTGGCCGACGTGGAGGAAACCCTTGTCGTCG
GCGGCATTCTCACCATCATCATCGTCTTCCTGTTCATCAACTCCTGGCGCTCCACGGTCATCACCGGGGT
GACGCTCCCCATCTCGGTCATCTCCGCCTTCATTGTCATGAACGCCATGGGGATGACCCTCAATGTCATG
ACCCTCATGGCGCTCTCCCTTGCCATCGGGCTCCTCATCGACGATGCCATCGTGGTGCGGGAGAATATTG
TCCGGCACCTGGAGATGGGGAAGGACCACATGGAGGCCTCGCGGTTCGGCACCAGCGAGATCGGTCTGGC
GGTTTTCGCCACGACTATGTCGATTCTTGCGGTTTTTGTGCCCGTGGCTTTCATGAAGGGGATCGTGGGG
CGCTTCTTTTTCCCCTTCGGCATCACGGTTTCCTTCGCAGTGCTGGTGTCGCTCTTCGTCTCCTTCACCC
TGGATCCGATGCTCTCTTCCCGCTGGCACGACCCGGCAATCCATGCCCACGGCAAACGGAAGGGGCTTGC
CCGCTGGCTCGAAACCTTCAACGACTGGTTCGACCGGAGCGCCGACCGCTACCGCCTCGCCATCGCCTGG
GCACTAGACCACCGCAAAACGGTGGTCGCCACGGCTGGCATCACCTTTTTCCTGGGGCTTGCCCTCATGG
GGACCCTGGAATCATCATTCATGGTCGACGAGGATACGAGCGAGTTCCAGGTTTCGTTCAAGTCCGCCCC
CGAGGCCAGCATCTCCGAAACCGAGGATCGGCTTAACCGGGTGCTGGCGGCACTGAAGGGCATTCCCGAG
ATCGACCATTCCTATGCCACCATCGGGGCCGGCGACAGCGGCACGGTGCGCGACGGGCTTCTCTACATGA
AGCTGAAGGAAAAATCGGCCCGCAATCGGAGCCAGTTCGAGATAGAGCGCCTGGTGCGCGAGCGGCTGCG
GCAGGTGGCCGGCATCACCTTTTCCATCGAAAAGGTGGGGGTCATCGCGAGCACGGCGAAACCCCTGAAC
GTTGACCTGAAAGGGGACGATATCGCCCTCCTCAAGAAGTACGCGGCCCAGCTCAAGGAGCTGATGTATA
CCATCCCGGGGATCGTCGACATCTCCGCCACCCTGGAGCACGACATCCCCGAGTACCGGCTCCGGGTCGA
CCGGGAGAAGGCCCTCTCTGCGGGCGTCTCCAGTAACGACGTTGTCATGTCCCTTTCCCGCCTCGTGGGG
GGGGAGGCGGTCACTACCTACGAGGACGAGGACGGCGATGCCGTGGACGTTCGGGTCCGGCTTCCCGAGG
GGCTGCGCGAGAATCCGGCCCAAGTGCGGGATTTGAAGATCTCGGTGCCTGACGGCGCGGGCGGCACCAA
GCTGATACCTCTGGCGAGCGTCAGCACCGAAACCGTCGCCGCCACCCCCACCGAGGTGAACCGCCGCGAC
CAGTCGCGTCTTGTGACGGTGTCGGCGAACCTGGACCGGCTCCCCATCGGCACGGCGGTGAAGAAGGTGG
AAGGGGTTTCGAAGAAGATCACCATGGAGCCGGGGTACAGCATCAACTTCTCCGGCGAGGCCGAGGATAT
GGCCGAATCCTTCGGCTACATGGGAGAATCGCTCATGCTGGCCGTGGTATTCGTCTTCCTTATTCTGGCC
GCCCAGTTCGAGTCGTTCTTCGAGCCCCTGGCAATCATGCTGTCGCTGCCGCTCTCCATCGTCGGCATGG
CCGGCATGCTGAAACTGACCGGCGACACCATCAATATCATGGTGCTCATCGGCCTCATCATGCTCATGGG
ACTTGTCACCAAGAACGCCATTCTGTTGGTGGACTACGCGAAGGTTCTCCGGCGGCGGGATGGCCTCCCG
CGCCGGGAGGCGATTATCGAGGCGGGGCGGACGAGACTCCGCCCCATCGTCATGACCACCCTGGCCATGA
TCTTCGGCATGCTGCCGCTCTTTCTTGGTATCGGCGCTGGCGGCGAGGGGCGTGCTCCCATGGCCCGTGC
CGTTATCGGCGGGCTCATCACCTCGTCGCTCCTCACCCTCATCGTCGTGCCGGTCATGTACACCTACATG
GACGACCTGGCGCTGTGGCTCAGGCGAAAGTGGCGGGGTGAGGAGCAACGGAGTAACGGAGGGACAGGCA
TTTCATGACTGACCAACGCTTTGATGATACCGGGAAGAGTGGCATTTACAGGGCGCTCGAGAATAAATTG
AGGATTTTCTCCGTTGCTCCGTTGCTCTGTGTTATTTGGCTTTTGCATGGTATCAGTATGGCCGCCGAGC
ATCGTGTCCTCACCCTCGATCAGGCCCTGGAGGTGGCTGCGGAGCGTAACCGCGACATCCTCAAGGCAAA
GGAATTCCACAACCAGGTGAGGGGGCGCTATGTGGAGGAACGGTCTGCTGCCCTTCCCCATCTGACGATC
ACCGGACAGGCTGTCACCCAGCACGACGAGAGCCTCAATGCCTATGCGGACGGATTCATGCCGGTGCGCC
AGGATATCTATGGCGCCGAACTCGGTCTCTCTCAGGCTCTCTACACCTGGGGGAAGGTGGGGGCTGCAAT
CCGGGCGGCAGAGAAGGGGTTTGCCACCGCCGACGAGCAGTTTCGCAGGGCGCGGCAGGATGCCTGGCGC
GATGTGTCGGTGGCCTTTTACAATATCCTTCTTGCCAGGGAGCAGCACGCCATTGCTTCCCAGAATCTTG
CGCAGAAGGTGCGGCACCAGGATGAGGCCCAGCGCAGGTATGCGGCCGGCGTGGCCACCGATTACGACGT
CCTGGCAGCGGATGTTGCGGTGCAAAATGCCATGCCCGACGTGATCCGGGCCGGCAACAGTGTCCGCGTG
GCCCGGGACCGGCTCTCCTTCCTCCTGGCCCTGGAGGGTGAGGTGGATGTGACCGGCTCGCTGGAGACTG
TGCTGACTACCTATCCCTCCTACGACAAAGCCCTCGCAGTGGCCCGGGATAAACGTCCCGAGCTGAAGGA
GATCAAGCATCGCCTCGCCATTGCCGGTGAACTGGTGAAGGTGGCTGACGCCGACGACAAGCCGCGTCTG
GACCTGACGGGGAAATACGGATGGCGGCACCTGGAGGTGGGGGACGGTTCCGGGAGCGGCCAGATATGGA
CCGTGGGCCTTCAGTTGAGTTTTCCCCTGTTCGATGGCCTCAAGACCCGGGGCAAGGTGGCCCAGGCCGA
GAGCGAACGGCGAAGCATGCAGATCGACGAGGCTAAACTCCTGGAGTCGGTTGCCCTGGAAATCCGCGAT
GCGGTCAATGCTGTTCGCGAGTCCGAGGAGATTGTCAAGGCCCTGTCCGGTACGGTGGTCCAGGCGGAGC
GCCTTCTGCAGATGGCCGAAAAGGGATTCGAGCTGGGGGTCAAGATTCGGCTGGAGGTGGACGACGCCGA
ACTGAACCTGCGTCAGGCCCGGGGGAACCTGGCCCGGGCACGGCGCGACTATCTCGTGGCCCGGGTTAAT
CTGGAGCGGGTCATGGGGGTGCTGGGGGAGGGAAGTCTCCATCATCACCATCACCACTGAGGATCCAAAC
TCGAGTAAGGATCTCCAGGCATCAAATAAAACGAAAGGCTCAGTCGAAAGACTGGGCCTTTCGTTTTATC
TGTTGTTTGTCGGTGAACGCTCTCTACTAGAGTCACACTGGCTCACCTTCGGGTGGGCCTTTCTGCGTTT
ATACCTAGGGATATATTCCGCTTCCTCGCTCACTGACTCGCTACGCTCGGTCGTTCGACTGCGGCGAGCG
GAAATGGCTTACGAACGGGGCGGAGATTTCCTGGAAGATGCCAGGAAGATACTTAACAGGGAAGTGAGAG
GGCCGCGGCAAAGCCGTTTTTCCATAGGCTCCGCCCCCCTGACAAGCATCACGAAATCTGACGCTCAAAT
CAGTGGTGGCGAAACCCGACAGGACTATAAAGATACCAGGCGTTTCCCCCTGGCGGCTCCCTCGTGCGCT
CTCCTGTTCCTGCCTTTCGGTTTACCGGTGTCATTCCGCTGTTATGGCCGCGTTTGTCTCATTCCACGCC
TGACACTCAGTTCCGGGTAGGCAGTTCGCTCCAAGCTGGACTGTATGCACGAACCCCCCGTTCAGTCCGA
CCGCTGCGCCTTATCCGGTAACTATCGTCTTGAGTCCAACCCGGAAAGACATGCAAAAGCACCACTGGCA
GCAGCCACTGGTAATTGATTTAGAGGAGTTAGTCTTGAAGTCATGCGCCGGTTAAGGCTAAACTGAAAGG
ACAAGTTTTGGTGACTGCGCTCCTCCAAGCCAGTTACCTCGGTTCAAAGAGTTGGTAGCTCAGAGAACCT
TCGAAAAACCGCCCTGCAAGGCGGTTTTTTCGTTTTCAGAGCAAGAGATTACGCGCAGACCAAAACGATC
TCAAGAAGATCATCTTATTAATCAGATAAAATATTTCTAGATTTCAGTGCAATTTATCTCTTCAAATGTA
GCACCTGAAGTCAGCCCCATACGATATAAGTTGTTACTAGTGCTTGGATTCTCACCAATAAAAAACGCCC
GGCGGCAACCGAGCGTTCTGAACAAATCCAGATGGAGTTCTGAGGTCATTACTGGATCTATCAACAGGAG
TCCAAGCGAGCTCTCGAACCCCAGAGTCCCGCTCAGAAGAACTCGTCAAGAAGGCGATAGAAGGCGATGC
GCTGCGAATCGGGAGCGGCGATACCGTAAAGCACGAGGAAGCGGTCAGCCCATTCGCCGCCAAGCTCTTC
AGCAATATCACGGGTAGCCAACGCTATGTCCTGATAGCGGTCCGCCACACCCAGCCGGCCACAGTCGATG
AATCCAGAAAAGCGGCCATTTTCCACCATGATATTCGGCAAGCAGGCATCGCCATGGGTCACGACGAGAT
CCTCGCCGTCGGGCATGCGCGCCTTGAGCCTGGCGAACAGTTCGGCTGGCGCGAGCCCCTGATGCTCTTC
GTCCAGATCATCCTGATCGACAAGACCGGCTTCCATCCGAGTACGTGCTCGCTCGATGCGATGTTTCGCT
TGGTGGTCGAATGGGCAGGTAGCCGGATCAAGCGTATGCAGCCGCCGCATTGCATCAGCCATGATGGATA
CTTTCTCGGCAGGAGCAAGGTGAGATGACAGGAGATCCTGCCCCGGCACTTCGCCCAATAGCAGCCAGTC
CCTTCCCGCTTCAGTGACAACGTCGAGCACAGCTGCGCAAGGAACGCCCGTCGTGGCCAGCCACGATAGC
CGCGCTGCCTCGTCCTGCAGTTCATTCAGGGCACCGGACAGGTCGGTCTTGACAAAAAGAACCGGGCGCC
CCTGCGCTGACAGCCGGAACACGGCGGCATCAGAGCAGCCGATTGTCTGTTGTGCCCAGTCATAGCCGAA
TAGCCTCTCCACCCAAGCGGCCGGAGAACCTGCGTGCAATCCATCTTGTTCAATCATGCGAAACGATCCT
CATCCTGTCTCTTGATCAGATCATGATCCCCTGCGCCATCAGATCCTTGGCGGCAAGAAAGCCATCCAGT
TTACTTTGCAGGGCTTCCCAACCTTACCAGAGGGCGCCCCAGCTGGCAATTCCGACGTCGGTGCCTAATG
AGTGAGCTAACTTACATTAATTGCGTTGCGCTCACTGCCCGCTTTCCAGTCGGGAAACCTGTCGTGCCAG
CTGCATTAATGAATCGGCCAACGCGCGGGGAGAGGCGGTTTGCGTATTGGGCGCCAGGGTGGTTTTTCTT
TTCACCAGTGAGACGGGCAACAGCTGATTGCCCTTCACCGCCTGGCCCTGAGAGAGTTGCAGCAAGCGGT
CCACGCTGGTTTGCCCCAGCAGGCGAAAATCCTGTTTGATGGTGGTTAACGGCGGGATATAACATGAGCT
GTCTTCGGTATCGTCGTATCCCACTACCGAGATGTCCGCACCAACGCGCAGCCCGGACTCGGTAATGGCG
CGCATTGCGCCCAGCGCCATCTGATCGTTGGCAACCAGCATCGCAGTGGGAACGATGCCCTCATTCAGCA
TTTGCATGGTTTGTTGAAAACCGGACATGGCACTCCAGTCGCCTTCCCGTTCCGCTATCGGCTGAATTTG
ATTGCGAGTGAGATATTTATGCCAGCCAGCCAGACGCAGACGCGCCGAGACAGAACTTAATGGGCCCGCT
AACAGCGCGATTTGCTGGTGACCCAATGCGACCAGATGCTCCACGCCCAGTCGCGTACCGTCTTCATGGG
AGAAAATAATACTGTTGATGGGTGTCTGGTCAGAGACATCAAGAAATAACGCCGGAACATTAGTGCAGGC
AGCTTCCACAGCAATGGCATCCTGGTCATCCAGCGGATAGTTAATGATCAGCCCACTGACGCGTTGCGCG
AGAAGATTGTGCACCGCCGCTTTACAGGCTTCGACGCCGCTTCGTTCTACCATCGACACCACCACGCTGG
CACCCAGTTGATCGGCGCGAGATTTAATCGCCGCGACAATTTGCGACGGCGCGTGCAGGGCCAGACTGGA
GGTGGCAACGCCAATCAGCAACGACTGTTTGCCCGCCAGTTGTTGTGCCACGCGGTTGGGAATGTAATTC
AGCTCCGCCATCGCCGCTTCCACTTTTTCCCGCGTTTTCGCAGAAACGTGGCTGGCCTGGTTCACCACGC
GGGAAACGGTCTGATAAGAGACACCGGCATACTCTGCGACATCGTATAACGTTACTGGTTTCACATTCAC
CACCCTGAATTGACTCTCTTCCGGGCGCTATCATGCCATACCGCGAAAGGTTTTGCGCCATTCGATGGTG
TCCGGGATCTCGACGCTCTCCCTTATGCGACTCCTGCATTAGGAAGCAGCCCAGTAGTAGGTTGAGGCCG
TTGAGCACCGCCGCCGCAAGGAATGGTGCATGCAAGGAGATGGCGCCCAACAGTCCCCCGGCCACGGGGC
CTGCCACCATACCCACGCCGAAACAAGCGCTCATGAGCCCGAAGTGGCGAGCCCGATCTTCCCCATCGGT
GATGTCGGCGATATAGGCGCCAGCAACCGCACCTGTGGCGCCGGTGATGCCGGCCACGATGCGTCCGGCG
TAGAGGATCGAGATCGTTTAGGCACCCCAGGCTTTACACTTTATGCTTCCGGCTCGTATAATGTGTGGAA
TTGTGAGCGGATAACAATTTCAGAATTCAAAAGATCTTTTAAGAAGGAGATATACAT
