>Addgene plasmid #45428 | pBbA5k-EPL69 | addgene partial sequence | sequence record 66186 | pBbA5c-3 5'-CGTTTTATTTGATGCCTGG-3'
GTGGTGATGGTGATGATGGAGACTTCCCTCCCCCAGCACCCCCATGACCCGCTCCAGATTAACCCGGGCC
ACGAGATAGTCGCGCCGTGCCCGGGCCAGGTTCCCCCGGGCCTGACGCAGGTTCAGTTCGGCGTCGTCCA
CCTCCAGCCGAATCTTGACCCCCAGCTCGAATCCCTTTTCGGCCATCTGCAGAAGGCGCTCCGCCTGGAC
CACCGTACCGGACAGGGCCTTGACAATCTCCTCGGACTCGCGAACAGCATTGACCGCATCGCGGATTTCC
AGGGCAACCGACTCCAGGAGTTTAGCCTCGTCGATCTGCATGCTTCGCCGTTCGCTCTCGGCCTGGGCCA
CCTTGCCCCGGGTCTTGAGGCCATCGAACAGGGGAAAACTCAACTGAAGGCCCACGGTCCATATCTGGCC
GCTCCCGGAACCGTCCCCCACCTCCAGGTGCCGCCATCCGTATTTCCCCGTCAGGTCCAGACGCGGCTTG
TCGTCGGCGTCAGCCACCTTCACCAGTTCACCGGCAATGGCGAGGCGATGCTTGATCTCCTTCAGCTCGG
GACGTTTATCCCGGGCCACTGCGAGGGCTTTGTCGTAGGAGGGATAGGTAGTCAGCACAGTCTCCAGCGA
GCCGGTCACATCCACCTCACCCTCCAGGGCCAGGAGGAAGGAGAGCCGGTCCCGGGCCACGCGGACACTG
TTGCCGGCCCGGATCACGTCGGGCATGGCATTTTGCACCGCAACATCCGCTGCCAGGACGTCGTAATCGG
TGGCCACGCCGGCCGCATACCTGCGCTGGGCCTCATCCTGGTGCCGCACCTTCTGCGCAA
